>Addgene plasmid #204733 | iC13 PB-TO-oNgn2-BFP-puro | addgene full sequence | sequence record 485140 | Addgene Long Read Sequencing Result
GCGGGGAGAGGCGGTTTGCGTATTGGGCGCTCTTCCGCTTCCTCGCTCACTGACTCGCTGCGCTCGGTCG
TTCGGCTGCGGCGAGCGGTATCAGCTCACTCAAAGGACGGCCGCACATGTAAGGAAAATTTTAGGGATGT
TAAAGAAAAAAATAACACAAAACAAAATATAAAAAAAATCTAACCTCAAGTCAAGGCTTTTCTATGGAAT
AAGGAATGGACAGCAGGGGGCTGTTTCATATACTGATGACCTCTTTATAGCCAACCTTTGTTCATGGCAG
CCAGCATATGGGCATATGTTGCCAAACTCTAAACCAAATACTCATTCTGATGTTTTAAATGATTTGCCCT
CCCATATGTCCTTCCGAGTGAGAGACACAAAAAATTCCAACACACTATTGCAATGAAAATAAATTTCCTT
TATTAGCCAGAAGTCAGATGCTCAAGGGGCTTCATGATGTCCCCATAATTTTTGGCAGAGGGAAAAAGAT
CTCAGTGGTATTTGTGAGCCAGGGCATTGGCCACACCAGTCACCACCTTCTGATAGGCAGCCTGCACCTG
AGGAGTGAATTCACGCGTTTTAGCCTGGCAGCATATCGAGATCGAAGTCATCGAGAGCGTCAGCAGGGAG
CATATCCAGATCAAAATCATCCAGGGCATCGGCGGGCAGCATGTCCAGGTCGAAGTCGTCCAGGGCGTCG
GTGGGTCCGCCGCTCTCGCACTTCAGCTGCTTCTCGAGGCCGCAGATGATCAGTTCCAGGCCGAACAGGA
AGGCGGGCTCGGCGCCCTGTCTGTCGAACAGCTCGATGGCCTGCTTCAGCAGGGGGGGCATGCTGTCGGT
GGTGGGTGTCTCTCTTTCCTCTTTGGCGACCTGGTGTTCCTGTTCTTCCAGCACGCAGCCCAGGGTGAAG
TGGCCCACGGCGCTCAGGGCGTACAGGGCGTTTTCCAGGCTGAAGCCCTGCTGGCACAGGAAGGCCAGCT
GGTTTTCCAGTGTCTCGTACTGCTTCTCGGTGGGTCTGGTGCCCAGGTGCACTTTGGCGCCGTCCCGGTG
GCTCAGCAGGGCGCATCTGTAGCTCTTGGCGTTGTTCCGCAGGAAGTCCTGCCAGCTCTCGCCTTCCAGA
GGGCAGCTGTGGGTGTGGTGCCGGTCCAGCATCTCGATGGGCAGGGCGTCCAGCAGGGCCCGCTTGTTCT
TCACGTGCCAGTACAGGGTGGGCTGTTCCACGCCCAGTTTCTGGGCCAGCTTCCGGGTGGTCAGGCCCTC
GATGCCCACGCCGTTCAGCAGTTCCAGGGCGCTGTTGATCACTTTGCTCTTGTCCAGCCGGCTCATGTCG
ACATTCTTTGCCAAAATGATGAGACAGCACAATAACCAGCACGTTGCCCAGGAGCTGTAGGAAAAAGAAG
AAGGCATGAACATGGTTAGCAGAGGCTCTAGAGCCGCCGGTCACACGCCAGAAGCCGAACCCCGCCCTGC
CCCGTCCCCCCCGAAGGCAGCCGTCCCCCCGCGGACAGCCCCGAGGCTGGAGAGGGAGAAGGGGACGGCG
GCGCGGCGACGCACGAAGGCCCTCCCCGCCCATTTCCTTCCTGCCGGCGCCGCACCGCTTCGCCCCGCGC
CCGCTAGAGGGGGTGCGGCGGCGCCTCCCAGATTTCGGCTCCGCACAGATTTGGGACAAAGGAAGTCCCT
GCGCCCTCTCGCACGATTACCATAAAAGGCAATGGCTGCGGCTCGCCGCGCCTCGACAGCCGCCGGCGCT
CCGGGGGCCGCCGCGCCCCTCCCCCGAGCCCTCCCCGGCCCGAGGCGGCCCCGCCCCGCCCGGCACCCCC
ACCTGCCGCCACCCCCCGCCCGGCACGGCGAGCCCCGCGCCACGCCCCGTACGGAGCCCCGCACCCGAAG
CCGGGCCGTGCTCAGCAACTCGGGGAGGGGGGTGCAGGGGGGGTTGCAGCCCGACCGACGCGCCCACACC
CCCTGCTCACCCCCCCACGCACACACCCCGCACGCAGCCTTTGTTCCCCTCGCAGCCCCCCCCGCACCGC
GGGGCACCGCCCCCGGCCGCGCTCCCCTCGCGCACACTGCGGAGCGCACAAAGCCCCGCGCCGCGCCCGC
AGCGCTCACAGCCGCCGGGCAGCGCGGAGCCGCACGCGGCGCTCCCCACGCACACACACACGCACGCACC
CCCCGAGCCGCTCCCCCCGCACAAAGGGCCCTCCCGGAGCCCCTCAAGGCTTTCACGCAGCCACAGAAAA
GAAACAAGCCGTCATTAAACCAAGCGCTAATTACAGCCCGGAGGAGAAGGGCCGTCCCGCCCGCTCACCT
GTGGGAGTAACGCGGTCAGTCAGAGCCGGGGCGGGCGGCGCGAGGCGGCGGCGGAGCGGGGCACGGGGCG
AAGGCAGCGCGCAGCGACTCCCGCCCGCCGCGCGCTTCGCTTTTTATAGGGCCGCCGCCGCCGCCGCCTC
GCCATAAAAGGAAACTTTCGGAGCGCGCCGCTCTGATTGGCTGCCGCCGCACCTCTCCGCCTCGCCCCGC
CCCGCCCCTCGCCCCGCCCCGCCCCGCCTGGCGCGCGCCCCCCCCCCCCCCCGCCCCCATCGCTGCACAA
AATAATTAAAAAATAAATAAATACAAAATTGGGGGTGGGGAGGGGGGGGAGATGGGGAGAGTGAAGCAGA
ACGTGGGGCTCACCTCGACCATGGTAATAGCGATGACTAATACGTAGATGTACTGCCAAGTAGGAAAGTC
CCATAAGGTCATGTACTGGGCATAATGCCAGGCGGGCCATTTACCGTCATTGACGTCAATAGGGGGCGTA
CTTGGCATATGATACACTTGATGTACTGCCAAGTGGGCAGTTTACCGTAAATACTCCACCCATTGACGTC
AATGGAAAGTCCCTATTGGCGTTACTATGGGAACATACGTCATTATTGACGTCAATGGGCGGGGGTCGTT
GGGCGGTCAGCCAGGCGGGCCATTTACCGTAAGTTATGTAACGCGGAACTCCATATATGGGCTATGAACT
AATGACCCCGTAATTGATTACTATTAATAACTAGTCAATAATCAATGTCAATAAAATATCTTTATTTTCA
TTACATCTGTGTGTTGGTTTTTTGTGTGAATCGATAGTACTAACATACGCTCTCCATCAAAACAAAACGA
AACAAAACAAACTAGCAAAATAGGCTGTCCCCAGTGCAAGTGCAGGTGCCAGAACATTTCTCTGAGCTCA
CGGGGACAGCCCCCCCCCAAAGCCCCCAGGGATGTAATTACGTCCCTCCCCCGCTAGGGGGCAGCAGCGA
GCCGCCCGGGGCTCCGCTCCGGTCCGGCGCTCCCCCCGCATCCCCGAGCCGGCAGCGTGCGGGGACAGCC
CGGGCACGGGGAAGGTGGCACGGGATCGCTTTCCTCTGAACGCTTCTCGCTGCTCTTTGAGCCTGCAGAC
ACCTGGGGGGATACGGGGAAAAAGCTTTAGGCTGAAAGAGAGATTTAGAATGACAGAATCATAGAACGGC
CTGGGTTGCAAAGGAGCACAGTGCTCATCCAGATCCAACCCCCTGCTATGTGCAGGGTCATCAACCAGCA
GCCCAGGCTGCCCAGAGCCACATCCAGCCTGGCCTTGAATGCCTGCAGGGATGGGGCATCCACAGCCTCC
TTGGGCAACCTGTTCAGTGCGTCACCACCCTCTGGGGGAAAAACTGCCTCCTCATATCCAACCCAAACCT
CCCCTGTCTCAGTGTAAAGCCATTCCCCCTTGTCCTATCAAGGGGGAGTTTGCTGTGACATTGTTGGTCT
GGGGTGACACATGTTTGCCAATTCAGTGCATCACGGAGAGGCAGATCTTGGGGATAAGGAAGTGCAGGAC
AGCATGGACGTGGGACATGCAGGTGTTGAGGGCTCTGGGACACTCTCCAAGTCACAGCGTTCAGAACAGC
CTTAAGGATAAGAAGATAGGATAGAAGGACAAAGAGCAAGTTAAAACCCAGCATGGAGAGGAGCACAAAA
AGGCCACAGACACTGCTGGTCCCTGTGTCTGAGCCTGCATGTTTGATGGTGTCTGGATGCAAGCAGAAGG
GGTGGAAGAGCTTGCCTGGAGAGATACAGCTGGGTCAGTAGGACTGGGACAGGCAGCTGGAGAATTGCCA
TGTAGATGTTCATACAATCGTCAAATCATGAAGGCTGGAAAAGCCCTCCAAGATCCCCAAGACCAACCCC
AACCCACCCACCGTGCCCACTGGCCATGTCCCTCAGTGCCACATCCCCACAGTTCTTCATCACCTCCAGG
GACGGTGACCCCCCCACCTCCGTGGGCAGCTGTGCCACTGCAGCACCGCTCTTTGGAGAAGGTAAATCTT
GCTAAATCCAGCCCGACCCTCCCCTGGCACAACGTAAGGCCATTATCTCTCATCCAACTCCAGGACGGAG
TCAGTGAGAATATTATAACTTCGTATAGCATACATTATACGAAGTTATGGGCAGAGCGCACATCGCCCAC
AGTCCCCGAGAAGTTGGGGGGAGGGGTCGGCAATTGAACCGGTGCCTAGAGAAGGTGGCGCGGGGTAAAC
TGGGAAAGTGATGTCGTGTACTGGCTCCGCCTTTTTCCCGAGGGTGGGGGAGAACCGTATATAAGTGCAG
TAGTCGCCGTGAACGTTCTTTTTCGCAACGGGTTTGCCGCCAGAACACAGGTAAGTGCCGTGTGTGGTTC
CCGCGGGCCTGGCCTCTTTACGGGTTATGGCCCTTGCGTGCCTTGAATTACTTCCACCTGGCTGCAGTAC
GTGATTCTTGATCCCGAGCTTCGGGTTGGAAGTGGGTGGGAGAGTTCGAGGCCTTGCGCTTAAGGAGCCC
CTTCGCCTCGTGCTTGAGTTGAGGCCTGGCCTGGGCGCTGGGGCCGCCGCGTGCGAATCTGGTGGCACCT
TCGCGCCTGTCTCGCTGCTTTCGATAAGTCTCTAGCCATTTAAAATTTTTGATGACCTGCTGCGACGCTT
TTTTTCTGGCAAGATAGTCTTGTAAATGCGGGCCAAGATCTGCACACTGGTATTTCGGTTTTTGGGGCCG
CGGGCGGCGACGGGGCCCGTGCGTCCCAGCGCACATGTTCGGCGAGGCGGGGCCTGCGAGCGCGGCCACC
GAGAATCGGACGGGGGTAGTCTCAAGCTGGCCGGCCTGCTCTGGTGCCTGGCCTCGCGCCGCCGTGTATC
GCCCCGCCCTGGGCGGCAAGGCTGGCCCGGTCGGCACCAGTTGCGTGAGCGGAAAGATGGCCGCTTCCCG
GCCCTGCTGCAGGGAGCTCAAAATGGAGGACGCGGCGCTCGGGAGAGCGGGCGGGTGAGTCACCCACACA
AAGGAAAAGGGCCTTTCCGTCCTCAGCCGTCGCTTCATGTGACTCCACGGAGTACCGGGCGCCGTCCAGG
CACCTCGATTAGTTCTCGCGCTTTTGGAGTACGTCGTCTTTAGGTTGGGGGGAGGGGTTTTATGCGATGG
AGTTTCCCCACACTGAGTGGGTGGAGACTGAAGTTAGGCCAGCTTGGCACTTGATGTAATTCTCCTTGGA
ATTTGCCCTTTTTGAGTTTGGATCTTGGTTCATTCTCAAGCCTCAGACAGTGGTTCAAAGTTTTTTTCTT
CCATTTCAGGTGTCGTGATTTAAATCCCACCATGACCGAGTACAAGCCCACGGTGCGCCTCGCCACCCGC
GACGACGTCCCCAGGGCCGTACGCACCCTCGCCGCCGCGTTCGCCGACTACCCCGCCACGCGCCACACCG
TCGATCCGGACCGCCACATCGAGCGGGTCACCGAGCTGCAAGAACTCTTCCTCACGCGCGTCGGGCTCGA
CATCGGCAAGGTGTGGGTCGCGGACGACGGCGCCGCCGTGGCGGTCTGGACCACGCCGGAGAGCGTCGAA
GCGGGGGCGGTGTTCGCCGAGATCGGCCCGCGCATGGCCGAGTTGAGCGGTTCCCGGCTGGCCGCGCAGC
AACAGATGGAAGGCCTCCTGGCGCCGCACCGGCCCAAGGAGCCCGCGTGGTTCCTGGCCACCGTCGGAGT
CTCGCCCGACCACCAGGGCAAGGGTCTGGGCAGCGCCGTCGTGCTCCCCGGAGTGGAGGCGGCCGAGCGC
GCCGGGGTGCCCGCCTTCCTGGAGACCTCCGCGCCCCGCAACCTCCCCTTCTACGAGCGGCTCGGCTTCA
CCGTCACCGCCGACGTCGAGGTGCCCGAAGGACCGCGCACCTGGTGCATGACCCGCAAGCCCGGTGCCGG
ATCGGGAGAGGGCAGAGGAAGTCTGCTAACATGCGGTGACGTCGAGGAGAATCCTGGCCCACCGGTCCCT
GCCGCTAAACGGGTCAAACTCGACGGCGGTTCTGGAGGTCCTGCTGCAAAGCGCGTTAAGTTGGATGGAG
GGTCAGGGGGAGCCACCGCCACCATGGTGTCTAAGGGCGAAGAGCTGATTAAGGAGAACATGCACATGAA
GCTGTACATGGAGGGCACCGTGGACAACCATCACTTCAAGTGCACATCCGAGGGCGAAGGCAAGCCCTAC
GAGGGCACCCAGACCATGAGAATCAAGGTGGTCGAGGGCGGCCCTCTCCCCTTCGCCTTCGACATCCTGG
CTACTAGCTTCCTCTACGGCAGCAAGACCTTCATCAACCACACCCAGGGCATCCCCGACTTCTTCAAGCA
GTCCTTCCCTGAGGGCTTCACATGGGAGAGAGTCACCACATACGAAGACGGGGGCGTGCTGACCGCTACC
CAGGACACCAGCCTCCAGGACGGCTGCCTCATCTACAACGTCAAGATCAGAGGGGTGAACTTCACATCCA
ACGGCCCTGTGATGCAGAAGAAAACACTCGGCTGGGAGGCCTTCACCGAGACGCTGTACCCCGCTGACGG
CGGCCTGGAAGGCAGAAACGACATGGCCCTGAAGCTCGTGGGCGGGAGCCATCTGATCGCAAACGCCAAG
ACCACATATAGATCCAAGAAACCCGCTAAGAACCTCAAGATGCCTGGCGTCTACTATGTGGACTACAGAC
TGGAAAGAATCAAGGAGGCCAACAACGAGACCTACGTCGAGCAGCACGAGGTGGCAGTGGCCAGATACTG
CGACCTCCCTAGCAAACTGGGGCACAAGCTTAATTAGGCGGCCGCTAAGAATTCTGTGCCTTCTAGTTGC
CAGCCATCTGTTGTTTGCCCCTCCCCCGTGCCTTCCTTGACCCTGGAAGGTGCCACTCCCACTGTCCTTT
CCTAATAAAATGAGGAAATTGCATCGCATTGTCTGAGTAGGTGTCATTCTATTCTGGGGGGTGGGGTGGG
GCAGGACAGCAAGGGGGAGGATTGGGAAGACAATAGCAGGCATGCTGGGGATGCGGTGGGCTCTATGGAT
AACTTCGTATAGCATACATTATACGAAGTTATTTGGTATGGCTTTTTCCCCGTATCCCCCCAGGTGTCTG
CAGGCTCAAAGAGCAGCGAGAAGCGTTCAGAGGAAAGCGATCCCGTGCCACCTTCCCCGTGCCCGGGCTG
TCCCCGCACGCTGCCGGCTCGGGGATGCGGGGGGAGCGCCGGACCGGAGCGGAGCCCCGGGCGGCTCGCT
GCTGCCCCCTAGCGGGGGAGGGACGTAATTACATCCCTGGGGGCTTTGGGGGGGGGCTGTCCCTGATTCT
ATAACAAGAAAATATATATATAATAAGTTATCACGTAAGTAGAACATGAAATAACAATATAATTATCGTA
TGAGTTAAATCTTAAAAGTCACGTAAAAGATAATCATGCGTCATTTTGACTCACGCGGTCGTTATAGTTC
AAAATCAGTGACACTTACCGCATTGACAAGCACGCCTCACGGGAGCTCCAAGCGGCGACTGAGATGTCCT
AAATGCACAGCGACGGATTCGCGCTATTTAGAAAGAGAGAGCAATATTTCAAGAATGCATGCGTCAATTT
TACGCAGACTATCTTTCTAGGGTTAATCTAGCTGCATCAGGATCATATCGTCGGGTCTTTTTTCCGGCTC
AGTCATCGCCCAAGCTGGCGCTATCTGGGCATCGGGGAGGAAGAAGCCCGTGCCTTTTCCCGCGAGGTTG
AAGCGGCATGGAAAGAGTTTGCCGAGGATGACTGCTGCTGCATTGACGTTGAGCGAAAACGCACGTTTAC
CATGATGATTCGGGAAGGTGTGGCCATGCACGCCTTTAACGGTGAACTGTTCGTTCAGGCCACCTGGGAT
ACCAGTTCGTCGCGGCTTTTCCGGACACAGTTCCGGATGGTCAGCCCGAAGCGCATCAGCAACCCGAACA
ATACCGGCGACAGCCGGAACTGCCGTGCCGGTGTGCAGATTAATGACAGCGGTGCGGCGCTGGGATATTA
CGTCAGCGAGGACGGGTATCCTGGCTGGATGCCGCAGAAATGGACATGGATACCCCGTGAGTTACCCGGC
GGGCGCGCTTGGCGTAATCATGGTCATAGCTGTTTCCTGTGTGAAATTGTTATCCGCTCACAATTCCACA
CAACATACGAGCCGGAAGCATAAAGTGTAAAGCCTGGGGTGCCTAATGAGTGAGCTAACTCACATTAATT
GCGTTGCGCTCACTGCCCGCTTTCCAGTCGGGAAACCTGTCGTGCCAGCTGCATTAATGAATCGGCCAAC
GCGCGGGGAGAGGCGGTTTGCGTATTGGGCGCTCTTCCGCTTCCTCGCTCACTGACTCGCTGCGCTCGGT
CGTTCGGCTGCGGCGAGCGGTATCAGCTCACTCAAAGGCGGTAATACGGTTATCCACAGAATCAGGGGAT
AACGCAGGAAAGAACATGTGAGCAAAAGGCCAGCAAAAGGCCAGGAACCGTAAAAAGGCCGCGTTGCTGG
CGTTTTTCCATAGGCTCCGCCCCCCTGACGAGCATCACAAAAATCGACGCTCAAGTCAGAGGTGGCGAAA
CCCGACAGGACTATAAAGATACCAGGCGTTTCCCCCTGGAAGCTCCCTCGTGCGCTCTCCTGTTCCGACC
CTGCCGCTTACCGGATACCTGTCCGCCTTTCTCCCTTCGGGAAGCGTGGCGCTTTCTCATAGCTCACGCT
GTAGGTATCTCAGTTCGGTGTAGGTCGTTCGCTCCAAGCTGGGCTGTGTGCACGAACCCCCCGTTCAGCC
CGACCGCTGCGCCTTATCCGGTAACTATCGTCTTGAGTCCAACCCGGTAAGACACGACTTATCGCCACTG
GCAGCAGCCACTGGTAACAGGATTAGCAGAGCGAGGTATGTAGGCGGTGCTACAGAGTTCTTGAAGTGGT
GGCCTAACTACGGCTACACTAGAAGGACAGTATTTGGTATCTGCGCTCTGCTGAAGCCAGTTACCTTCGG
AAAAAGAGTTGGTAGCTCTTGATCCGGCAAACAAACCACCGCTGGTAGCGGTGGTTTTTTTGTTTGCAAG
CAGCAGATTACGCGCAGAAAAAAAGGATCTCAAGAAGATCCTTTGATCTTTTCTACGGGGTCTGACGCTC
AGTGGAACGAAAACTCACGTTAAGGGATTTTGGTCATGAGATTATCAAAAAGGATCTTCACCTAGATCCT
TTTAAATTAAAAATGAAGTTTTAAATCAATCTAAAGTATATATGAGTAAACTTGGTCTGACAGTTACCAA
TGCTTAATCAGTGAGGCACCTATCTCAGCGATCTGTCTATTTCGTTCATCCATAGTTGCCTGACTCCCCG
TCGTGTAGATAACTACGATACGGGAGGGCTTACCATCTGGCCCCAGTGCTGCAATGATACCGCGAGACCC
ACGCTCACCGGCTCCAGATTTATCAGCAATAAACCAGCCAGCCGGAAGGGCCGAGCGCAGAAGTGGTCCT
GCAACTTTATCCGCCTCCATCCAGTCTATTAATTGTTGCCGGGAAGCTAGAGTAAGTAGTTCGCCAGTTA
ATAGTTTGCGCAACGTTGTTGCCATTGCTACAGGCATCGTGGTGTCACGCTCGTCGTTTGGTATGGCTTC
ATTCAGCTCCGGTTCCCAACGATCAAGGCGAGTTACATGATCCCCCATGTTGTGCAAAAAAGCGGTTAGC
TCCTTCGGTCCTCCGATCGTTGTCAGAAGTAAGTTGGCCGCAGTGTTATCACTCATGGTTATGGCAGCAC
TGCATAATTCTCTTACTGTCATGCCATCCGTAAGATGCTTTTCTGTGACTGGTGAGTACTCAACCAAGTC
ATTCTGAGAATAGTGTATGCGGCGACCGAGTTGCTCTTGCCCGGCGTCAATACGGGATAATACCGCGCCA
CATAGCAGAACTTTAAAAGTGCTCATCATTGGAAAACGTTCTTCGGGGCGAAAACTCTCAAGGATCTTAC
CGCTGTTGAGATCCAGTTCGATGTAACCCACTCGTGCACCCAACTGATCTTCAGCATCTTTTACTTTCAC
CAGCGTTTCTGGGTGAGCAAAAACAGGAAGGCAAAATGCCGCAAAAAAGGGAATAAGGGCGACACGGAAA
TGTTGAATACTCATACTCTTCCTTTTTCAATATTATTGAAGCATTTATCAGGGTTATTGTCTCATGAGCG
GATACATATTTGAATGTATTTAGAAAAATAAACAAATAGGGGTTCCGCGCACATTTCCCCGAAAAGTGCC
ACCTAAATTGTAAGCGTTAATATTTTGTTAAAATTCGCGTTAAATTTTTGTTAAATCAGCTCATTTTTTA
ACCAATAGGCCGAAATCGGCAAAATCCCTTATAAATCAAAAGAATAGACCGAGATAGGGT
[37 nt withheld, positions 10701-10737]
AAAGAACGTGGACTCCAACGTCAAAGG
[49 nt withheld, positions 10765-10813]
T
[91 nt withheld, positions 10815-10905]
G
[124 nt withheld, positions 10907-11030]
CCCATTCGCCATTCAGGCTGCGCAACTGTTGGGAAGGGCGATCGGTGCGGGCCTCTTCGCTATTACGCCA
GCTGGCGAAAGGGGGATGTGCTGCAAGGCGATTAAGTTGGGTAACGCCAGGGTTTTCCCAGTCACGACGT
TGTAAAACGACGGCCAGTGAGCGCGCCTCGTTCATTCACGTTTTTGAACCCGTGGAGGACGGGCAGACTC
GCGGTGCAAATGTGTTTTACAGCGTGATGGAGCAGATGAAGATGCTCGACACGCTGCAGAACACGCAGCT
AGATTAACCCTAGAAAGATAATCATATTGTGACGTACGTTAAAGATAATCATGTGTAAAATTGACGCATG
TGTTTTATCGGTCTGTATATCGAGGTTTATTTATTAATTTGAATAGATATTAAGTTTTATTATATTTACA
CTTACATACTAATAATAAATTCAACAAACAATTTATTTATGTTTATTTATTTATTAAAAAAAACAAAAAC
TCAAAATTTCTTCTATAAAGTAACAAAACTTTTATGAGGGACAGCCCCCCCCCAAAGCCCCCAGGGATGT
AATTACGTCCCTCCCCCGCTAGGGGGCAGCAGCGAGCCGCCCGGGGCTCCGCTCCGGTCCGGCGCTCCCC
CCGCATCCCCGAGCCGGCAGCGTGCGGGGACAGCCCGGGCACGGGGAAGGTGGCACGGGATCGCTTTCCT
CTGAACGCTTCTCGCTGCTCTTTGAGCCTGCAGACACCTGGGGGGATACGGGGAAAAGGCCTCCACGGCC
TTAATTAAGGGAGGTGGTCCCTGCAGTTACGCCAATGATAACCCCCGCCAGAAAAATCTTAGTAGCCTTC
CCTTTTTGTTTTCCGTGCCCCAACTCGGCGGATTGACTCGGCCCCTTCCGGAAACACCCGAATCAACTTC
TAGTCAAATTATTGTTCACGCCGCAATGACCCACCCCTGGCCCGCGTCTGTGGAACTGACCCCTGGTGTA
CAGGAGAGTTCGCTGCTGAAAGTGGTCCCAAAGGGGTACTAGTTTTTAAGCTCCCAACTCCCCCTCCCCC
AGCGTCTGGAGGATTCCACACCCTCGCACCGCAGGGGCGAGGAAGTGGGCGGAGTCCGGTTTTGGCGCCA
GCCGCTGAGGCTGCCAAGCAGAAAAGCCACCGCTGAGGAGACTCCGGTCACTGTCCTCGCCCCGCCTCCC
CCTTCCCTCCCCTTGGGGACCACCGGGCGCCACGCCGCGAACGGTAAGTGCCGCGGTCGTCGGCGCCTCC
GCCCTCCCCCTAGGGCCCCAATTCCCAGCGGGCGCGGCGCGCGGCCCCTCCCCCCGCCGGGCGCGCGCCC
GCTGCCCCGCCCTTCGTGGCCGCCCGGCGTGGGCGGTGCCACCCCTCCCCCCGGCGGCCCCGCGCGCAGC
TCCCGGCTCCCTCCCCCTTCGGATGTGGCTTGAGCTGTAGGCGCGGAGGGTACCAGTTTACTCCCTATCA
GTGATAGAGAACGTATGAAGAGTTTACTCCCTATCAGTGATAGAGAACGTATGCAGACTTTACTCCCTAT
CAGTGATAGAGAACGTATAAGGAGTTTACTCCCTATCAGTGATAGAGAACGTATGACCAGTTTACTCCCT
ATCAGTGATAGAGAACGTATCTACAGTTTACTCCCTATCAGTGATAGAGAACGTATATCCAGTTTACTCC
CTATCAGTGATAGAGAACGTATAAGCTTTAGGCGTGTACGGTGGGCGCCTATAAAAGCAGAGCTCGTTTA
GTGAACCGTCAGATCGCCTGGAGCAATTCCACAACACTTTTGTCTTATACCAACTTTCCGTACCACTTCC
TACCCTCGTAAAGGATCCGCCGCCACCATGTTTGTGAAGTCTGAAACACTGGAACTTAAAGAAGAGGAAG
ATGTCTTGGTTTTGCTGGGCTCTGCAGCACCAGCGCTCGCCGCTTTGACGCCTTTGAGTAGTTCCGCTGA
TGAGGAAGAAGAAGAAGAACCCGGAGCATCCGGTGGTGCTCGCCGCCAAAGAGGAGCAGAAGCTGGACAA
GGAGCTCGCGGCGGTGTCGCAGCCGGGGCAGAAGGTTGTAGGCCAGCCAGGTTGCTCGGGTTGGTGCATG
ACTGTAAGAGGAGACCGAGCAGGGCAAGGGCTGTGAGTAGAGGTGCTAAAACTGCAGAAACTGTCCAAAG
AATTAAGAAGACTAGACGACTTAAAGCTAATAATAGGGAACGCAATAGGATGCATAATCTGAATGCCGCC
CTCGATGCCCTTAGAGAAGTACTGCCAACTTTTCCTGAAGATGCAAAACTGACAAAGATTGAAACTCTCC
GTTTTGCACATAATTATATTTGGGCTTTGACTGAAACACTCCGGCTTGCAGACCATTGTGGTGGTGGCGG
AGGAGGTCTTCCAGGCGCCCTGTTTAGCGAAGCCGTCCTCTTGGCCCCTGGTGGAGCGTCAGCTGCTCTC
TCTTCCTCAGGCGATGCACCGGCCCCAGCTTCAACCTGGTCATGTACAAATGCCCCAGCCCCAAGCAGTA
GCGTTAGCTCTAACTCAACAGCCCCTTATAGTTGTACCCTCGCACCGGCAGCCCCTGCGGGTAGTGATAT
GGATTACTGGCAACCTCCTCCACCGGATAAACATCGTTACGCCCCACATTTGCCAATCGCGCGAGACTGC
ATTCTGTAAGTTAACGTTTAAACTCGCGAATCGATCGCCCACCCCAACTTGTTTATTGCAGCTTATAATG
GTTACAAATAAAGCAATAGCATCACAAATTTCACAAATAAAGCATTTTTTTCACTGCATTCTAGTTGTGG
TTTGTCCAAACTCATCAATGTATCTTATCATGTCTGTATACCGTCGACCTCTAGCTAGAGCTTGGCGTAA
TCATGGTCATAGCTGTTTCCTGTGTGAAATTGTTATCCGCTCACAATTCCACACAACATACGAGCCGGAA
GCATAAAGTGTAAAGCCTGGGGTGCCTAATGAGTGAGCTAACTCACATTAATTGCGTTGCGCTCACTGCC
CGCTTTCCAGTCGGGAAACCTGTCGTGCCAGCTGCATTAATGAATCGGCCAACGC
Features (pLannotate 1.2.2; 35 found; start..end, strand, type, name):
     32..104     -  rep_origin     RSF ori (fragment): Plasmids containing the RSF 1030 origin of replication can be propagated in E. coli cells that contain additional plasmids with compatible origins.
    369..424     -  polyA_signal   β-globin poly(A) signal: rabbit β-globin polyadenylation signal (Gil and Proudfoot, 1987)
    495..575     -  CDS            HBB (fragment): HBB_PONPY - Experimental evidence at transcript level: Swiss-Prot protein existence level 2. Involved in oxygen transport from the lung to the various peripheral tissues. From Pongo pygmaeus (Bornean orangutan).
    709..1326    -  CDS            tetR: TETR2_ECOLX - Experimental evidence at protein level: Swiss-Prot protein existence level 1. TetR is the repressor of the tetracycline resistance element; its N-terminal region forms a helix-turn-helix structure and binds DNA. Binding of tetracycline to TetR reduces the repressor affinity for the tetracycline resistance gene (tetA) promoter operator sites. From Escherichia coli.
   1385..2401    -  intron         chimeric intron: chimera between introns from chicken β-actin and rabbit β-globin
   2402..2678    -  promoter       chicken β-actin promoter: No description available
   2680..3059    -  enhancer       CMV enhancer: human cytomegalovirus immediate early enhancer
   3060..3108    +  polyA_signal   poly(A) signal: synthetic polyadenylation signal
   3122..3213    +  misc_feature   pause site: RNA polymerase II transcriptional pause signal from the human α2 globin gene
   3758..3886    -  CDS            OR51A4 (fragment): O51A4_HUMAN - Experimental evidence at transcript level: Swiss-Prot protein existence level 2. Odorant receptor. From Homo sapiens (Human).
   3912..4070    -  CDS            OR51A7 (fragment): O51A7_HUMAN - Experimental evidence at transcript level: Swiss-Prot protein existence level 2. Odorant receptor. From Homo sapiens (Human).
   4425..4458    +  protein_bind   loxP: Cre-mediated recombination occurs in the 8-bp core sequence (GCATACAT). Cre recombinase
   4458..5618    +  promoter       EF-1α promoter: strong constitutive promoter for human elongation factor EF-1α
   5632..6228    +  CDS            PuroR (fragment): puromycin N-acetyltransferase; pac from Streptomyces; confers resistance to puromycin
   6394..7104    +  CDS            mTagBFP2: mTagBFP2 is a basic (constitutively fluorescent) blue fluorescent protein published in 2011, derived from Entacmaea quadricolor. It is reported to be a very rapidly-maturing monomer with very low acid sensitivity.
   7124..7348    +  polyA_signal   bGH poly(A) signal: bovine growth hormone polyadenylation signal
   7349..7382    +  protein_bind   loxP: Cre-mediated recombination occurs in the 8-bp core sequence (GCATACAT). Cre recombinase
   7942..8409    +  CDS            B (fragment): PORTL_LAMBD - Experimental evidence at protein level: Swiss-Prot protein existence level 1. Forms the portal vertex of the capsid (PubMed:6228056, PubMed:6232391). This portal plays critical roles in head assembly, genome packaging, neck/tail attachment, and genome ejection (Probable). The portal protein multimerizes as a single ring-shaped homododecamer arranged around a central channel (PubMed:6232391). Binds to the terminase subunits to form the packaging machine (PubMed:7799432). From Escherichia phage lambda (Bacteriophage lambda).
   8445..8467    -  protein_bind   lac operator (fragment): The lac repressor binds to the lac operator to inhibit transcription in E. coli. This inhibition can be relieved by adding lactose or isopropyl-β-D-thiogalactopyranoside (IPTG). lac repressor encoded by lacI
   8471..8501    -  promoter       lac promoter: promoter for the E. coli lac operon
   8516..8537    -  protein_bind   CAP binding site: CAP binding activates transcription in the presence of cAMP. E. coli catabolite activator protein
   8550..8642    -  CDS            lacI (fragment): lac repressor; lacI; The lac repressor binds to the lac operator to inhibit transcription in E. coli. This inhibition can be relieved by adding lactose or isopropyl-β-D-thiogalactopyranoside (IPTG).
   8825..9413    -  rep_origin     ori: high-copy-number ColE1/pMB1/pBR322/pUC origin of replication
   9584..10444   -  CDS            AmpR: β-lactamase; bla; confers resistance to ampicillin, carbenicillin, and related antibiotics
  10445..10549   -  promoter       AmpR promoter: bla
  10602..11030   -  rep_origin     f1 ori (sequence partly withheld): f1 bacteriophage origin of replication; arrow indicates direction of (+) strand synthesis
  11035..11190   -  CDS            lacZα (fragment): LacZα fragment of β-galactosidase; lacZ fragment
  11192..11311   +  CDS            B (fragment): PORTL_LAMBD - Experimental evidence at protein level: Swiss-Prot protein existence level 1. Forms the portal vertex of the capsid (PubMed:6228056, PubMed:6232391). This portal plays critical roles in head assembly, genome packaging, neck/tail attachment, and genome ejection (Probable). The portal protein multimerizes as a single ring-shaped homododecamer arranged around a central channel (PubMed:6232391). Binds to the terminase subunits to form the packaging machine (PubMed:7799432). From Escherichia phage lambda (Bacteriophage lambda).
  12485..12862   +  promoter       TRE3G promoter: 3rd-generation Tet-responsive promoter that can be activated by binding of Tet-On® 3G
  12878..13693   +  CDS            NEUROG2: NGN2_HUMAN - Also known as ATOH4, BHLHA8, NGN2. Experimental evidence at protein level: Swiss-Prot protein existence level 1. Transcriptional regulator. Involved in neuronal differentiation. Activates transcription by binding to the E box (5'- CANNTG-3'). From Homo sapiens (Human).
  13736..13857   +  polyA_signal   SV40 poly(A) signal: SV40 polyadenylation signal
  13928..13950   -  protein_bind   lac operator (fragment): The lac repressor binds to the lac operator to inhibit transcription in E. coli. This inhibition can be relieved by adding lactose or isopropyl-β-D-thiogalactopyranoside (IPTG). lac repressor encoded by lacI
  13954..13984   -  promoter       lac promoter: promoter for the E. coli lac operon
  13999..14020   -  protein_bind   CAP binding site: CAP binding activates transcription in the presence of cAMP. E. coli catabolite activator protein
  14033..30      -  CDS            lacI (fragment) (across the origin): lac repressor; lacI; The lac repressor binds to the lac operator to inhibit transcription in E. coli. This inhibition can be relieved by adding lactose or isopropyl-β-D-thiogalactopyranoside (IPTG).
