[The description below was written by a language model from this plasmid's Addgene catalogue record and pLannotate feature annotations shown in this document.]
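Description:
iC13 PB-TO-oNgn2-BFP-puro is a roughly 14.1 kb mammalian expression plasmid built on a backbone recorded as K4. It is designed as a piggyBac transposon carrying a doxycycline-inducible (Tet-On) neurogenin-2 cassette for converting human iPSCs into glutamatergic neurons. In bacteria it is maintained as a high-copy plasmid through a ColE1/pUC-type origin with ampicillin resistance (AmpR with its own promoter), and an f1 origin is also present. The automated feature table does not annotate the piggyBac terminal repeats, so the transposon boundaries cannot be placed from the record. Several small hits (odorant receptor, lambda portal protein, lacI/lacZα, lac promoter and RSF ori fragments) look like backbone remnants or spacer or stuffer sequence rather than functional parts.

The payload comprises three mammalian transcription units. A TRE3G promoter drives the NEUROG2 coding sequence, followed by an SV40 poly(A) signal. The record describes this "optimized" synthetic NGN2 as a phospho-mutant that avoids inhibition by cdk kinases. On the opposite strand, a CAG-type promoter (CMV enhancer, chicken β-actin promoter, chimeric intron) drives a tetR-derived coding sequence ending in a rabbit β-globin poly(A). This is presumably the reverse Tet transactivator that activates TRE3G when doxycycline is present, although only the tetR portion is annotated. A synthetic poly(A) and a transcriptional pause site next to this unit probably limit read-through. Finally, an EF-1α promoter drives puromycin N-acetyltransferase followed by mTagBFP2 with a bGH poly(A). The element linking the two coding sequences is not annotated. This selection and reporter cassette is flanked by loxP sites, which would allow Cre-mediated removal after stable lines are established. The blue fluorescence and puromycin resistance allow cells with integrated copies to be identified and enriched before neuronal induction.
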