Addgene plasmid #204733: iC13 PB-TO-oNgn2-BFP-puro
Purpose: Improved Dox-inducible neurogenin-2; Piggybac Tet-ON plasmid for differentiating hiPSCs into glutamatergic neurons via NGN2 expression. oNGN2 is a Phospho-mutant which avoids inhibition by cdk kinase.
Depositing lab: iPSC Neurodegenerative Disease Initiative (iNDI) & Michael Ward. Depositing organization: National Institute of Neurological Disorders and Strokes (NINDS).
Backbone
  Vector backbone: K4
  Vector type: Mammalian Expression
  Selectable markers: Puromycin
Growth in bacteria
  Bacterial resistance: Ampicillin, 100 μg/mL
  Growth temperature: 37°C
  Growth strain: DH5alpha
  Copy number: High Copy
Gene/Insert
  Gene/Insert name: Optimized neurogenin-2
  Species: Synthetic
  Cloning method: Gibson Cloning
Terms and licenses: Academic/Nonprofit Terms; Industry Terms: Not Available to Industry
How to cite: iC13 PB-TO-oNgn2-BFP-puro was a gift from iPSC Neurodegenerative Disease Initiative (iNDI) & Michael Ward (Addgene plasmid # 204733 ; http://n2t.net/addgene:204733 ; RRID:Addgene_204733)
